Addgene plasmid #231219: CA-0061 CMVTO-SumIL2-2GS-rens-IL2Rb
Purpose: CageIL-2 (N-term 10 AA)
Depositing lab: Xiaojing Gao. Depositing organization: Stanford University. Publication: Orthogonalized human protease control of secreted signals. Aldrete CA, Call CC, Sant'Anna LE, Vlahos AE, Pei J, Cong Q, Gao XJ. Nat Chem Biol. 2025 Jan 15. doi: 10.1038/s41589-024-01831-x. PubMed 39814991.
Backbone
  Vector backbone: CMVTO-FlpIn
  Vector type: Mammalian Expression
Growth in bacteria
  Bacterial resistance: Ampicillin, 100 μg/mL
  Growth temperature: 37°C
  Growth strain: DH5alpha
  Copy number: High Copy
Gene/Insert
  Gene/Insert name: SumIL2-2GS-rens-IL2Rb
  Species: H. sapiens (human)
  Mutation: L80F, R81D, L85V, I86V, I92F
  Entrez Gene: IL2 (a.k.a. IL-2, TCGF, lymphokine)
  Cloning method: Ligation Independent Cloning
Terms and licenses: Academic/Nonprofit Terms; Industry Terms: Not Available to Industry
How to cite: CA-0061 CMVTO-SumIL2-2GS-rens-IL2Rb was a gift from Xiaojing Gao (Addgene plasmid # 231219 ; http://n2t.net/addgene:231219 ; RRID:Addgene_231219)
