[The description below was written by a language model from this plasmid's Addgene catalogue record and pLannotate feature annotations shown in this document.]
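Description:
CA-0061 CMVTO-SumIL2-2GS-rens-IL2Rb is a mammalian expression plasmid of about 6.4 kb built on a CMVTO-FlpIn backbone. It is propagated in E. coli from a high-copy ColE1/pUC-type origin under ampicillin selection (β-lactamase with its own promoter). The backbone carries a single FRT site placed directly upstream of a hygromycin resistance coding sequence with no complete promoter annotated in front of it, followed by an SV40 poly(A) signal. This is the usual Flp-In arrangement: FLP-mediated recombination into a genomic FRT landing pad supplies the missing promoter, so hygromycin resistance reports correct single-copy integration. Remnants of f1 ori, the SV40 promoter, ble and lac elements are also annotated as fragments of the vector's ancestry.

The expression cassette uses the CMV enhancer and promoter followed by short tet operator matches, consistent with a "CMV-TO" promoter that is repressed by Tet repressor and induced by tetracycline or doxycycline in suitable host cells, and otherwise constitutive. It drives a single fusion reading frame terminated by the bGH poly(A) signal. The fusion comprises human IL-2, a short intervening segment that the feature table does not annotate, and a fragment of the human IL-2 receptor β chain. The IL-2 carries the substitutions L80F, R81D, L85V, I86V and I92F. From the construct name, the intervening segment probably contains a glycine-serine linker ("2GS") and a "rens" element, though the record does not define these. The stated purpose is "CageIL-2 (N-term 10 AA)", a caged IL-2 design whose "N-term 10 AA" qualifier is not explained. Given the associated work on protease control of secreted signals, the receptor fragment likely masks the cytokine until the linker is cleaved by a protease, but the record does not spell out this mechanism.
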