Features (pLannotate 1.2.2; 23 found; start..end, strand, type, name):
    570..1430    -  CDS            AmpR: β-lactamase; bla; confers resistance to ampicillin, carbenicillin, and related antibiotics
   1431..1535    -  promoter       AmpR promoter: bla
   1594..1646    -  misc_feature   bom (fragment): basis of mobility region from pBR322
   1796..2175    +  enhancer       CMV enhancer: human cytomegalovirus immediate early enhancer
   2176..2379    +  promoter       CMV promoter: human cytomegalovirus (CMV) immediate early promoter
   2381..2400    +  promoter       PLtetO-1 promoter (fragment): modified phage lambda PL promoter with tet operator sites (Lutz and Bujard, 1997)
   2402..2421    +  promoter       PLtetO-1 promoter (fragment): modified phage lambda PL promoter with tet operator sites (Lutz and Bujard, 1997)
   2429..2462    +  promoter       TRE3GV promoter (fragment): 3rd-generation Tet-responsive promoter that can be activated by binding of Tet-On® 3G, optimized for retroviral and lentiviral vectors
   2552..3013    +  CDS            IL2: IL2_HUMAN - Experimental evidence at protein level: Swiss-Prot protein existence level 1. Produced by T-cells in response to antigenic or mitogenic stimulation, this protein is required for T-cell proliferation and other activities crucial to regulation of the immune response. Can stimulate B-cells, monocytes, lymphokine-activated killer cells, natural killer cells, and glioma cells. From Homo sapiens (Human).
   3095..3739    +  CDS            IL2RB (fragment): IL2RB_HUMAN - Also known as IL15RB From Homo sapiens (Human).
   3839..4063    +  polyA_signal   bGH poly(A) signal: bovine growth hormone polyadenylation signal
   4079..4102    +  polyA_signal   bGH poly(A) signal (fragment): bovine growth hormone polyadenylation signal
   4106..4127    +  promoter       SV40 promoter (fragment): SV40 enhancer and early promoter
   4148..4381    +  rep_origin     f1 ori (fragment) (sequence partly withheld): f1 bacteriophage origin of replication; arrow indicates direction of (+) strand synthesis
   4386..4433    +  protein_bind   FRT: FLP-mediated recombination occurs in the 8-bp core sequence TCTAGAAA (Turan and Bode, 2011). FLP recombinase from the Saccharomyces cerevisiae 2μ plasmid
   4441..5463    +  CDS            HygR: aminoglycoside phosphotransferase from E. coli; aph(4)-Ia; confers resistance to hygromycin
   5473..5598    +  CDS            ble (fragment): BLE_KLEPN - Experimental evidence at protein level: Swiss-Prot protein existence level 1. Binding protein with a strong affinity to the bleomycin family of antibiotics. Binds to CL990; an antimitotic-antibiotic compound. From Klebsiella pneumoniae.
   5593..5714    +  polyA_signal   SV40 poly(A) signal: SV40 polyadenylation signal
   5787..5803    -  protein_bind   lac operator: The lac repressor binds to the lac operator to inhibit transcription in E. coli. This inhibition can be relieved by adding lactose or isopropyl-β-D-thiogalactopyranoside (IPTG). lac repressor encoded by lacI
   5811..5841    -  promoter       lac promoter: promoter for the E. coli lac operon
   5856..5877    -  protein_bind   CAP binding site: CAP binding activates transcription in the presence of cAMP. E. coli catabolite activator protein
   5890..5982    -  CDS            lacI (fragment): lac repressor; lacI; The lac repressor binds to the lac operator to inhibit transcription in E. coli. This inhibition can be relieved by adding lactose or isopropyl-β-D-thiogalactopyranoside (IPTG).
   6165..399     -  rep_origin     ori (across the origin): high-copy-number ColE1/pMB1/pBR322/pUC origin of replication
>Addgene plasmid #231219 | CA-0061 CMVTO-SumIL2-2GS-rens-IL2Rb | addgene full sequence | sequence record 459176 | Addgene NGS Result
TCTCATAGCTCACGCTGTAGGTATCTCAGTTCGGTGTAGGTCGTTCGCTCCAAGCTGGGCTGTGTGCACG
AACCCCCCGTTCAGCCCGACCGCTGCGCCTTATCCGGTAACTATCGTCTTGAGTCCAACCCGGTAAGACA
CGACTTATCGCCACTGGCAGCAGCCACTGGTAACAGGATTAGCAGAGCGAGGTATGTAGGCGGTGCTACA
GAGTTCTTGAAGTGGTGGCCTAACTACGGCTACACTAGAAGAACAGTATTTGGTATCTGCGCTCTGCTGA
AGCCAGTTACCTTCGGAAAAAGAGTTGGTAGCTCTTGATCCGGCAAACAAACCACCGCTGGTAGCGGTGG
TTTTTTTGTTTGCAAGCAGCAGATTACGCGCAGAAAAAAAGGATCTCAAGAAGATCCTTTGATCTTTTCT
ACGGGGTCTGACGCTCAGTGGAACGAAAACTCACGTTAAGGGATTTTGGTCATGAGATTATCAAAAAGGA
TCTTCACCTAGATCCTTTTAAATTAAAAATGAAGTTTTAAATCAATCTAAAGTATATATGAGTAAACTTG
GTCTGACAGTTACCAATGCTTAATCAGTGAGGCACCTATCTCAGCGATCTGTCTATTTCGTTCATCCATA
GTTGCCTGACTCCCCGTCGTGTAGATAACTACGATACGGGAGGGCTTACCATCTGGCCCCAGTGCTGCAA
TGATACCGCGAGACCCACGCTCACCGGCTCCAGATTTATCAGCAATAAACCAGCCAGCCGGAAGGGCCGA
GCGCAGAAGTGGTCCTGCAACTTTATCCGCCTCCATCCAGTCTATTAATTGTTGCCGGGAAGCTAGAGTA
AGTAGTTCGCCAGTTAATAGTTTGCGCAACGTTGTTGCCATTGCTACAGGCATCGTGGTGTCACGCTCGT
CGTTTGGTATGGCTTCATTCAGCTCCGGTTCCCAACGATCAAGGCGAGTTACATGATCCCCCATGTTGTG
CAAAAAAGCGGTTAGCTCCTTCGGTCCTCCGATCGTTGTCAGAAGTAAGTTGGCCGCAGTGTTATCACTC
ATGGTTATGGCAGCACTGCATAATTCTCTTACTGTCATGCCATCCGTAAGATGCTTTTCTGTGACTGGTG
AGTACTCAACCAAGTCATTCTGAGAATAGTGTATGCGGCGACCGAGTTGCTCTTGCCCGGCGTCAATACG
GGATAATACCGCGCCACATAGCAGAACTTTAAAAGTGCTCATCATTGGAAAACGTTCTTCGGGGCGAAAA
CTCTCAAGGATCTTACCGCTGTTGAGATCCAGTTCGATGTAACCCACTCGTGCACCCAACTGATCTTCAG
CATCTTTTACTTTCACCAGCGTTTCTGGGTGAGCAAAAACAGGAAGGCAAAATGCCGCAAAAAAGGGAAT
AAGGGCGACACGGAAATGTTGAATACTCATACTCTTCCTTTTTCAATATTATTGAAGCATTTATCAGGGT
TATTGTCTCATGAGCGGATACATATTTGAATGTATTTAGAAAAATAAACAAATAGGGGTTCCGCGCACAT
TTCCCCGAAAAGTGCCACCTGACGTCGACGGATCGGGAGATCTCCCGATCCCCTATGGTGCACTCTCAGT
ACAATCTGCTCTGATGCCGCATAGTTAAGCCAGTATCTGCTCCCTGCTTGTGTGTTGGAGGTCGCTGAGT
AGTGCGCGAGCAAAATTTAAGCTACAACAAGGCAAGGCTTGACCGACAATTGCATGAAGAATCTGCTTAG
GGTTAGGCGTTTTGCGCTGCTTCGTACGGGCCAGATATACGCGTTGACATTGATTATTGACTAGTTATTA
ATAGTAATCAATTACGGGGTCATTAGTTCATAGCCCATATATGGAGTTCCGCGTTACATAACTTACGGTA
AATGGCCCGCCTGGCTGACCGCCCAACGACCCCCGCCCATTGACGTCAATAATGACGTATGTTCCCATAG
TAACGCCAATAGGGACTTTCCATTGACGTCAATGGGTGGAGTATTTACGGTAAACTGCCCACTTGGCAGT
ACATCAAGTGTATCATATGCCAAGTACGCCCCCTATTGACGTCAATGACGGTAAATGGCCCGCCTGGCAT
TATGCCCAGTACATGACCTTATGGGACTTTCCTACTTGGCAGTACATCTACGTATTAGTCATCGCTATTA
CCATGGTGATGCGGTTTTGGCAGTACATCAATGGGCGTGGATAGCGGTTTGACTCACGGGGATTTCCAAG
TCTCCACCCCATTGACGTCAATGGGAGTTTGTTTTGGCACCAAAATCAACGGGACTTTCCAAAATGTCGT
AACAACTCCGCCCCATTGACGCAAATGGGCGGTAGGCGTGTACGGTGGGAGGTCTATATAAGCAGAGCTC
TCCCTATCAGTGATAGAGATCTCCCTATCAGTGATAGAGATCGTCGACGAGCTCGTTTAGTGAACCGTCA
GATCGCCTGGAGACGCCATCCACGCTGTTTTGACCTCCATAGAAGACACCGGGACCGATCCAGCCTCCGG
ACTCTAGCGTTTAAACTTAAGCTTCGCCACCATGTACAGGATGCAACTCCTGTCTTGCATTGCACTAAGT
CTTGCACTTGTCACAAACGCTAGCGCTCCAACCTCCAGCTCTACAAAAAAGACTCAGCTGCAGCTGGAGC
ACCTGCTGCTCGACCTACAAATGATACTCAACGGAATCAACAACTATAAGAATCCTAAGCTGACGCGGAT
GCTGACCGCCAAGTTTTACATGCCCAAAAAGGCGACCGAGCTGAAGCATTTGCAGTGTCTGGAGGAAGAG
CTCAAGCCTTTGGAGGAGGTGCTTAATCTCGCCCAAAGCAAAAATTTCCACTTTGATCCGCGGGACGTCG
TGTCAAATATCAACGTCTTTGTGCTGGAACTGAAAGGCTCTGAGACAACCTTTATGTGTGAATATGCCGA
TGAAACTGCTACCATCGTTGAGTTTTTAAATCGATGGATAACATTTTGCCAGAGTATAATTTCTACTTTG
ACCGGTGGAGGGGGTTCTGGCGGTGGGGGATCTTATATTCACCCATTCCATCTGGTTATTCATAACGAGT
CGGGCGGTGGGGGATCCGCGGTGAATGGCACTTCCCAGTTCACATGCTTCTACAATTCGAGAGCCAACAT
CTCCTGTGTCTGGAGCCAAGATGGGGCTCTGCAGGACACTTCCTGCCAAGTCCATGCCTGGCCGGACAGA
CGGCGGTGGAACCAAACCTGTGAGCTGCTCCCCGTGAGTCAAGCATCCTGGGCCTGCAACCTGATCCTCG
GAGCCCCAGATTCTCAGAAACTGACCACAGTTGACATCGTCACCCTGAGGGTGCTGTGCCGTGAGGGGGT
GCGATGGAGGGTGATGGCCATCCAGGACTTCAAGCCCTTTGAGAACCTTCGCCTGATGGCCCCCATCTCC
CTCCAAGTTGTCCACGTGGAGACCCACAGATGCAACATAAGCTGGGAAATCTCCCAAGCCTCCCACTACT
TTGAAAGACACCTGGAGTTCGAGGCCCGGACGCTGTCCCCAGGCCACACCTGGGAGGAGGCCCCCCTGCT
GACTCTCAAGCAGAAGCAGGAATGGATCTGCCTGGAGACGCTCACCCCAGACACCCAGTATGAGTTTCAG
GTGCGGGTCAAGCCTCTGCAAGGCGAGTTCACGACCTGGAGCCCCTGGAGCCAGCCCCTGGCCTTCAGGA
CAAAGCCTGCAGCCCTTGGGAAGGACACCTAGGGCCCGAACAAAAACTCATCTCAGAAGAGGATCTGAAT
AGCGCCGTCGACCATCATCATAATCATCATTGAGTTTAAACCCGCTGATCAGCCTCGACTGTGCCTTCTA
GTTGCCAGCCATCTGTTGTTTGCCCCTCCCCCGTGCCTTCCTTGACCCTGGAAGGTGCCACTCCCACTGT
CCTTTCCTAATAAAATGAGGAAATTGCATCGCATTGTCTGAGTAGGTGTCATTCTATTCTGGGGGGTGGG
GTGGGGCAGGACAGCAAGGGGGAGGATTGGGAAGACAATAGCAGGCATGCTGGGGATGCGGTGGGCTCTA
TGGAGATCTATCGATGTTCTGGGGATGCGGTGGGCTCTATGGCTTCTGAGGCGGAAAGAACCAGCTGGGG
CTCTAGGGGGTATCCCC
[124 nt withheld, positions 4148-4271]
C
[91 nt withheld, positions 4273-4363]
AGGGTGATGGTTCACGTACCTAGAAGTTCCTATTCCGAAGTTCCTATTCTCTAGAAAGTATAGGAACTTC
CTTGGCCAAAAAGCCTGAACTCACCGCGACGTCTGTCGAGAAGTTTCTGATCGAAAAGTTCGACAGCGTC
TCCGACCTGATGCAGCTCTCGGAGGGCGAAGAATCTCGTGCTTTCAGCTTCGATGTAGGAGGGCGTGGAT
ATGTCCTGCGGGTAAATAGCTGCGCCGATGGTTTCTACAAAGATCGTTATGTTTATCGGCACTTTGCATC
GGCCGCGCTCCCGATTCCGGAAGTGCTTGACATTGGGGAATTCAGCGAGAGCCTGACCTATTGCATCTCC
CGCCGTGCACAGGGTGTCACGTTGCAAGACCTGCCTGAAACCGAACTGCCCGCTGTTCTGCAGCCGGTCG
CGGAGGCCATGGATGCGATCGCTGCGGCCGATCTTAGCCAGACGAGCGGGTTCGGCCCATTCGGACCGCA
AGGAATCGGTCAATACACTACATGGCGTGATTTCATATGCGCGATTGCTGATCCCCATGTGTATCACTGG
CAAACTGTGATGGACGACACCGTCAGTGCGTCCGTCGCGCAGGCTCTCGATGAGCTGATGCTTTGGGCCG
AGGACTGCCCCGAAGTCCGGCACCTCGTGCACGCGGATTTCGGCTCCAACAATGTCCTGACGGACAATGG
CCGCATAACAGCGGTCATTGACTGGAGCGAGGCGATGTTCGGGGATTCCCAATACGAGGTCGCCAACATC
TTCTTCTGGAGGCCGTGGTTGGCTTGTATGGAGCAGCAGACGCGCTACTTCGAGCGGAGGCATCCGGAGC
TTGCAGGATCGCCGCGGCTCCGGGCGTATATGCTCCGCATTGGTCTTGACCAACTCTATCAGAGCTTGGT
TGACGGCAATTTCGATGATGCAGCTTGGGCGCAGGGTCGATGCGACGCAATCGTCCGATCCGGAGCCGGG
ACTGTCGGGCGTACACAAATCGCCCGCAGAAGCGCGGCCGTCTGGACCGATGGCTGTGTAGAAGTACTCG
CCGATAGTGGAAACCGACGCCCCAGCACTCGTCCGAGGGCAAAGGAATAGCACGTACTACGAGATTTCGA
TTCCACCGCCGCCTTCTATGAAAGGTTGGGCTTCGGAATCGTTTTCCGGGACGCCGGCTGGATGATCCTC
CAGCGCGGGGATCTCATGCTGGAGTTCTTCGCCCACCCCAACTTGTTTATTGCAGCTTATAATGGTTACA
AATAAAGCAATAGCATCACAAATTTCACAAATAAAGCATTTTTTTCACTGCATTCTAGTTGTGGTTTGTC
CAAACTCATCAATGTATCTTATCATGTCTGTATACCGTCGACCTCTAGCTAGAGCTTGGCGTAATCATGG
TCATAGCTGTTTCCTGTGTGAAATTGTTATCCGCTCACAATTCCACACAACATACGAGCCGGAAGCATAA
AGTGTAAAGCCTGGGGTGCCTAATGAGTGAGCTAACTCACATTAATTGCGTTGCGCTCACTGCCCGCTTT
CCAGTCGGGAAACCTGTCGTGCCAGCTGCATTAATGAATCGGCCAACGCGCGGGGAGAGGCGGTTTGCGT
ATTGGGCGCTCTTCCGCTTCCTCGCTCACTGACTCGCTGCGCTCGGTCGTTCGGCTGCGGCGAGCGGTAT
CAGCTCACTCAAAGGCGGTAATACGGTTATCCACAGAATCAGGGGATAACGCAGGAAAGAACATGTGAGC
AAAAGGCCAGCAAAAGGCCAGGAACCGTAAAAAGGCCGCGTTGCTGGCGTTTTTCCATAGGCTCCGCCCC
CCTGACGAGCATCACAAAAATCGACGCTCAAGTCAGAGGTGGCGAAACCCGACAGGACTATAAAGATACC
AGGCGTTTCCCCCTGGAAGCTCCCTCGTGCGCTCTCCTGTTCCGACCCTGCCGCTTACCGGATACCTGTC
CGCCTTTCTCCCTTCGGGAAGCGTGGCGCTT
